>Addgene plasmid #149106 | pGBW-m4046201 | depositor full sequence | sequence record 291559 | Full Sequence
GCGGCCGCCCCACACACCATAGCTTCAAAATGTTTCTACTCCTTTTTTACTCTTCCAGATTTTCTCGGAC
TCCGCGCATCGCCGTACCACTTCAAAACACCCAAGCACAGCATACTAAATTTCCCCTCTTTCTTCCTCTA
GGGTGTCGTTAATTACCCGTACTAAAGGTTTGGAAAAGAAAAAAGAGACCGCCTCGTTTCTTTTTCTTCG
TCGAAAAAGGCAATAAAAATTTTTATCACGTTTCTTTTTCTTGAAAATTTTTTTTTTTGATTTTTTTCTC
TTTCGATGACCTCCCATTGATATTTAAGTTAATAAACGGTCTTCAATTTCTCAAGTTTCAGTTTCATTTT
TCTTGTTCTATTACAACTTTTTTTACTTCTTGCTCATTAGAAAGAAAGCATAGCAATCTAATCTAAGTTT
TAATTACAAAATGAAAATTATTCTTTTCTTGGCACTGATAACACTCGCTACTTGTGAGCTTTATCACTAC
CAAGAGTGTGTTAGAGGTACAACAGTACTTTTAAAAGAACCTTGCTCTTCTGGAACATACGAGGGCAATT
CACCATTTCATCCTCTAGCTGATAACAAATTTGCACTGACTTGCTTTAGCACTCAATTTGCTTTTGCTTG
TCCTGACGGCGTAAAACACGTCTATCAGTTACGTGCCAGATCAGTTTCACCTAAACTGTTCATCAGACAA
GAGGAAGTTCAAGAACTTTACTCTCCAATTTTTCTTATTGTTGCGGCAATAGTGTTTATAACACTTTGCT
TCACACTCAAAAGAAAGACAGAACTCGTGCCGAGAGGTTCTCACCATCATCACCATCATTAAACAGGCCC
CTTTTCCTTTGTCGATATCATGTAATTAGTTATGTCACGCTTACATTCACGCCCTCCTCCCACATCCGCT
CTAACCGAAAAGGAAGGAGTTAGACAACCTGAAGTCTAGGTCCCTATTTATTTTTTTTAATAGTTATGTT
AGTATTAAGAACGTTATTTATATTTCAAATTTTTCTTTTTTTTCTGTACAAAGCGGCCGCCGAACCACTA
GTGCACTGCAGTACACGGTTTCCTTGAAATTTTTTTGATTCGGTAATCTCCGAACAGAAGGAAGAACGAA
GGAAGGAGCACAGACTTAGATTGGTATATATACGCATATGTAGTGTTGAAGAAACATGAAATTGCCCAGT
ATTCTTAACCCAACTGCACAGAACAAAAACGTGCAGGAAACGAAGATAAATCATGTCGAAAGCTACATAT
AAGGAACGTGCTGCTACTCATCCTAGTCCTGTTGCTGCCAAGCTATTTAATATCATGCACGAAAAGCAAA
CAAACTTGTGTGCTTCATTGGATGTTCGTACCACCAAGGAATTACTGGAGTTAGTTGAAGCATTAGGTCC
CAAAATTTGTTTACTAAAAACACATGTGGATATCTTGACTGATTTTTCCATGGAGGGCACAGTTAAGCCG
CTAAAGGCATTATCCGCCAAGTACAATTTTTTACTCTTCGAGGACAGAAAATTTGCTGACATTGGTAATA
CAGTCAAATTGCAGTACTCTGCGGGTGTATACAGAATAGCAGAATGGGCAGACATTACGAATGCACACGG
TGTGGTGGGCCCAGGTATTGTTAGCGGTTTGAAGCAGGCGGCAGAAGAAGTAACAAAGGAACCTAGAGGC
CTTTTGATGTTAGCAGAATTGTCATGCAAGGGCTCCCTATCTACTGGAGAATATACTAAGGGTACTGTTG
ACATTGCGAAGAGCGACAAAGATTTTGTTATCGGCTTTATTGCTCAAAGAGACATGGGTGGAAGAGATGA
AGGTTACGATTGGTTGATTATGACACCCGGTGTGGGTTTAGATGACAAGGGAGATGCATTGGGTCAACAG
TATAGAACCGTGGATGATGTGGTTTCTACAGGATCTGACATTATTATTGTTGGAAGAGGACTATTTGCAA
AGGGAAGGGATGCTAAGGTAGAGGGTGAACGTTACAGAAAAGCAGGCTGGGAAGCATATTTGAGAAGATG
CGGCCAGCAAAACTAAAAAACTGTATTATAAGTAAATGCATGTATACTAAACTCACAAATTAGAGCTTCA
ATTTAATTATATCAGTTATTACCCGAGTAACGAAGCATCTGTGCTTCATTTTGTAGAACAAAAATGCAAC
GCGAGAGCGCTAATTTTTCAAACAAAGAATCTGAGCTGCATTTTTACAGAACAGAAATGCAACGCGAAAG
CGCTATTTTACCAACGAAGAATCTGTGCTTCATTTTTGTAAAACAAAAATGCAACGCGAGAGCGCTAATT
TTTCAAACAAAGAATCTGAGCTGCATTTTTACAGAACAGAAATGCAACGCGAGAGCGCTATTTTACCAAC
AAAGAATCTATACTTCTTTTTTGTTCTACAAAAATGCATCCCGAGAGCGCTATTTTTCTAACAAAGCATC
TTAGATTACTTTTTTTCTCCTTTGTGCGCTCTATAATGCAGTCTCTTGATAACTTTTTGCACTGTAGGTC
CGTTAAGGTTAGAAGAAGGCTACTTTGGTGTCTATTTTCTCTTCCATAAAAAAAGCCTGACTCCACTTCC
CGCGTTTACTGATTACTAGCGAAGCTGCGGGTGCATTTTTTCAAGATAAAGGCATCCCCGATTATATTCT
ATACCGATGTGGATTGCGCATACTTTGTGAACAGAAAGTGATAGCGTTGATGATTCTTCATTGGTCAGAA
AATTATGAACGGTTTCTTCTATTTTGTCTCTATATACTACGTATAGGAAATGTTTACATTTTCGTATTGT
TTTCGATTCACTCTATGAATAGTTCTTACTACAATTTTTTTGTCTAAAGAGTAATACTAGAGATAAACAT
AAAAAATGTAGAGGTCGAGTTTAGATGCAAGTTCAAGGAGCGAAAGGTGGATGGGTAGGTTATATAGGGA
TATAGCACAGAGATATATAGCAAAGAGATACTTTTGAGCAATGTTTGTGGAAGCGGTATTCGCAATATTT
TAGTAGCTCGTTACAGTCCGGTGCGTTTTTGGTTTTTTGAAAGTGCGTCATCAGAGCGCTTTTGGTTTTC
AAAAGCGCTCTGAAGTTCCTATACTTTCTAGCTAGAGAATAGGAACTTCCCGAGCGGCCGCGTGTTACAA
GCTTGACTCCAGCGTAACTGGACTGCAATCAACTCACTGGCTCACCTTCACGGGTGGGCCTTTCTTCGGT
AGAAAATCAAAGGATCTTCTTGAGATCCTTTTTTTCTGCGCGTAATCTGCTGCTTGCAAACAAAAAAACC
ACCGCTACCAGCGGTGGTTTGTTTGCCGGATCAAGAGCTACCAACTCTTTTTCCGAGGTAACTGGCTTCA
GCAGAGCGCAGATACCAAATACTGTTCTTCTAGTGTAGCCGTAGTTAGGCCACCACTTCAAGAACTCTGT
AGCACCGCCTACATACCTCGCTCTGCTAATCCTGTTACCAGTGGCTGCTGCCAGTGGCGATAAGTCGTGT
CTTACCGGGTTGGACTCAAGACGATAGTTACCGGATAAGGCGCAGCGGTCGGGCTGAACGGGGGGTTCGT
GCACACAGCCCAGCTTGGAGCGAACGACCTACACCGAACTGAGATACCTACAGCGTGAGCTATGAGAAAG
CGCCACGCTTCCCGAAGGGAGAAAGGCGGACAGGTATCCGGTAAGCGGCAGGGTCGGAACAGGAGAGCGC
ACGAGGGAGCTTCCAGGGGTAAACGCCTGGTATCTTTATAGTCCTGTCGGGTTTCGCCACCTCTGACTTG
AGCATCGATTTTTGTGATGCTCGTCAGGGGGGCGGAGCCTATGGAAAAACGCCAGCAACGCAGAAAGGCC
CACCCGAAGGTGAGCCAGGTGATTACATTTGGGCCCTCATCAGAGGTTTTCACCGTCATCACCGAAACGC
GCGAGGCAGCTGCGGTAAAGCTCATCAGCGTGGTCGTGAAGCGATTCACAGATGTCTGCCTGTTCATCCG
CGTCCAGCTCGTTGAGTTTCTCCAGAAGCGTTAATGTCTGGCTTCTGATAAAGCGGGCCATGTTAAGGGC
GGTTTTTTCCTGTTTGGTCACTTACCAATGCTTAATCAGTGAGGCACCTATCTCAGCGATCTGTCTATTT
CGTTCATCCATAGTTGCCTGACTCCCCGTCGTGTAGATAACTACGATGCGGGAGGGCTTACCATCTGGCC
CCAGTGCTGCAATGATACCGCGAGACCCACGCTCACCGGCTCCAGATTTATCAGCAATAAACCAGCCAGC
CGGGAGGGCCGAGCGCAGAAGTGATCCTGCAACTTTATCCGCCTCCATCCAGTCTATTAATTGTTGCCGG
GAAGCTAGAGTAAGTAGTTCGCCAGTTAATAGTTTGCGCAACGTTGTTGCCATTGCTACAGGCATCGTGG
TGTCACGCTCGTCGTTTGGTATGGCTTCATTCAGCTCCGGTTCCCAACGATCAAGGCGAGTTACATGATC
CCCCATGTTGTGCAAAAAAGCGGTTAGCTCCTTCGGTCCTCCGATCGTTGCCAGAAGTAAGTTGGCCGCA
GTGTTATCACTCATGGTTATGGCAGCACTGCATAATTCTCTTACTGTCATGCCATCCGTGAGATGCTTTT
CTGTGACTGGTGAGTACTCAACCAAGTCATTCTGAGAATAGTGTATGCGGCGACCGAGTTGCTCTTGCCC
GGCGTCAATACGGGATAATACCGCGCCACATAGCAGAACTTTAAAAGTGCTCATCATTGGAAAACGTTCT
TCGGGGCGTAAACTCTCAAGGATCTTACCGCTGTTGAGATCCAGTTCGATGTAACCCACTCGTGCACCCA
ACTGATCTTCAGCATCTTTTACTTTCACCAGCGTTTCTGGGTGAGCAAAAACAGGAAGGCAAAATGCCGC
AAAAAAGGGAATAAGGGCGACACGGAAATGTTGAATACTCATTTTAGCTTCCTTAGCTCCTGAAAATCTC
GATAACTCAAAAAATACGCCCGGTAGTGATCTTATTTCATTATGGTGAAAGTTGGAACCTCTTACGTGCC
GATCAAGTCAAAAGCCTCCGGTCGGAGGCTTTTGACTTTCTGCTATGGAGGTCAGGTATGATTTAAATGG
TCAGTTAGA
Features (pLannotate 1.2.2; 13 found; start..end, strand, type, name):
     10..417     +  promoter       TEF1 promoter: S. cerevisiae TEF1; promoter for EF-1α
    431..793     +  CDS            NS7A_SARS2: Experimental evidence at protein level: Swiss-Prot protein existence level 1. Plays a role as antagonist of host tetherin (BST2), disrupting its antiviral effect. Acts by binding to BST2 thereby interfering with its glycosylation. May suppress small interfering RNA (siRNA). May bind to host ITGAL, thereby playing a role in attachment or modulation of leukocytes. From Severe acute respiratory syndrome coronavirus 2 (2019-nCoV) (SARS-CoV-2).
    858..1030    +  terminator     CYC1 terminator (fragment): S. cerevisiae CYC1; transcription terminator for CYC1
   1066..1242    +  promoter       URA3 promoter (fragment): S. cerevisiae URA3
   1243..2046    +  CDS            URA3: orotidine-5'-phosphate decarboxylase, required for uracil biosynthesis; S. cerevisiae URA3; yeast auxotrophic marker, counterselectable with 5-fluoroorotic acid (5-FOA)
   2129..3111    -  rep_origin     2μ ori: yeast 2μ plasmid origin of replication
   3189..3218    +  terminator     T3Te terminator: phage T3 early transcription terminator
   3240..3827    +  rep_origin     ori: high-copy-number ColE1/pMB1/pBR322/pUC origin of replication
   3839..3866    -  terminator     T7Te terminator: phage T7 early transcription terminator
   3890..4081    -  CDS            rop: Rop protein, which maintains plasmids at low copy number; rop
   4082..4942    -  CDS            AmpR: β-lactamase; bla; confers resistance to ampicillin, carbenicillin, and related antibiotics
   4943..5045    -  promoter       cat promoter: promoter of the E. coli cat gene encoding chloramphenicol acetyltransferase
   5046..5077    -  terminator     tonB terminator: bidirectional E. coli tonB-P14 transcription terminator
