>Addgene plasmid #149106 | pGBW-m4046201 | addgene full sequence | sequence record 298115 | Ginkgo NGS Result
GCGGCCGCCCCACACACCATAGCTTCAAAATGTTTCTACTCCTTTTTTACTCTTCCAGATTTTCTCGGAC
TCCGCGCATCGCCGTACCACTTCAAAACACCCAAGCACAGCATACTAAATTTCCCCTCTTTCTTCCTCTA
GGGTGTCGTTAATTACCCGTACTAAAGGTTTGGAAAAGAAAAAAGAGACCGCCTCGTTTCTTTTTCTTCG
TCGAAAAAGGCAATAAAAATTTTTATCACGTTTCTTTTTCTTGAAAATTTTTTTTTTTGATTTTTTTCTC
TTTCGATGACCTCCCATTGATATTTAAGTTAATAAACGGTCTTCAATTTCTCAAGTTTCAGTTTCATTTT
TCTTGTTCTATTACAACTTTTTTTACTTCTTGCTCATKAGAAAGAAAGCATAGCAATCTAATCTAAGTTT
TAATTACAAAATGAAAATTATTCTTTTCTTGGCACTGATAACACTCGCTACTTGTGAGCTTTATCACTAC
CAAGAGTGTGTTAGAGGTACAACAGTACTTTTAAAAGAACCTTGCTCTTCTGGAACATACGAGGGCAATT
CACCATTTCATCCTCTAGCTGATAACAAATTTGCACTGACTTGCTTTAGCACTCAATTTGCTTTTGCTTG
TCCTGACGGCGTAAAACACGTCTATCAGTTACGTGCCAGATCAGTTTCACCTAAACTGTTCATCAGACAA
GAGGAAGTTCAAGAACTTTACTCTCCAATTTTTCTTATTGTTGCGGCAATAGTGTTTATAACACTTTGCT
TCACACTCAAAAGAAAGACAGAACTCGTGCCGAGAGGTTCTCACCATCATCACCATCATTAAACAGGCCC
CTTTTCCTTTGTCGATATCATGTAATTAGTTATGTCACGCTTACATTCACGCCCTCCTCCCACATCCGCT
CTAACCGAAAAGGAAGGAGTTAGACAACCTGAAGTCTAGGTCCCTATTTATTTTTTTTAATAGTTATGTT
AGTATTAAGAACGTTATTTATATTTCAAATTTTTCTTTTTTTTCTGTACAAAGCGGCCGCCGAACCACTA
GTGCACTGCAGTACACGGTTTCCTTGAAATTTTTTTGATTCGGTAATCTCCGAACAGAAGGAAGAACGAA
GGAAGGAGCACAGACTTAGATTGGTATATATACGCATATGTAGTGTTGAAGAAACATGAAATTGCCCAGT
ATTCTTAACCCAACTGCACAGAACAAAAACGTGCAGGAAACGAAGATAAATCATGTCGAAAGCTACATAT
AAGGAACGTGCTGCTACTCATCCTAGTCCTGTTGCTGCCAAGCTATTTAATATCATGCACGAAAAGCAAA
CAAACTTGTGTGCTTCATTGGATGTTCGTACCACCAAGGAATTACTGGAGTTAGTTGAAGCATTAGGTCC
CAAAATTTGTTTACTAAAAACACATGTGGATATCTTGACTGATTTTTCCATGGAGGGCACAGTTAAGCCG
CTAAAGGCATTATCCGCCAAGTACAATTTTTTACTCTTCGAGGACAGAAAATTTGCTGACATTGGTAATA
CAGTCAAATTGCAGTACTCTGCGGGTGTATACAGAATAGCAGAATGGGCAGACATTACGAATGCACACGG
TGTGGTGGGCCCAGGTATTGTTAGCGGTTTGAAGCAGGCGGCAGAAGAAGTAACAAAGGAACCTAGAGGC
CTTTTGATGTTAGCAGAATTGTCATGCAAGGGCTCCCTATCTACTGGAGAATATACTAAGGGTACTGTTG
ACATTGCGAAGAGCGACAAAGATTTTGTTATCGGCTTTATTGCTCAAAGAGACATGGGTGGAAGAGATGA
AGGTTACGATTGGTTGATTATGACACCCGGTGTGGGTTTAGATGACAAGGGAGATGCATTGGGTCAACAG
TATAGAACCGTGGATGATGTGGTTTCTACAGGATCTGACATTATTATTGTTGGAAGAGGACTATTTGCAA
AGGGAAGGGATGCTAAGGTAGAGGGTGAACGTTACAGAAAAGCAGGCTGGGAAGCATATTTGAGAAGATG
CGGCCAGCAAAACTAAAAAACTGTATTATAAGTAAATGCATGTATACTAAACTCACAAATTAGAGCTTCA
ATTTAATTATATCAGTTATTACCCGAGTAACGAAGCATCTGTGCTTCATTTTGTAGAACAAAAATGCAAC
GCGAGAGCGCTAATTTTTCAAACAAAGAATCTGAGCTGCATTTTTACAGAACAGAAATGCAACGCGAAAG
CGCTATTTTACCAACGAAGAATCTGTGCTTCATTTTTGTAAAACAAAAATGCAACGCGAGAGCGCTAATT
TTTCAAACAAAGAATCTGAGCTGCATTTTTACAGAACAGAAATGCAACGCGAGAGCGCTATTTTACCAAC
AAAGAATCTATACTTCTTTTTTGTTCTACAAAAATGCATCCCGAGAGCGCTATTTTTCTAACAAAGCATC
TTAGATTACTTTTTTTCTCCTTTGTGCGCTCTATAATGCAGTCTCTTGATAACTTTTTGCACTGTAGGTC
CGTTAAGGTTAGAAGAAGGCTACTTTGGTGTCTATTTTCTCTTCCATAAAAAAAGCCTGACTCCACTTCC
CGCGTTNNNNGATTACTAGCGAAGCTGCGGGTGCATTTTTTCAAGATAAAGGCATCCCCGATTATATTCT
ATACCGATGTGGATTGCGCATACTTTGTGAACAGAAAGTGATAGCGTTGATGATTCTTCATTGGTCAGAA
AATTATGAACGGTTTCTTCTATTTTGTCTCTATATACTACGTATAGGAAATGTTTACATTTTCGTATTGT
TTTCGATTCACTCTATGAATAGTTCTTACTACAATTTTTTTGTCTAAAGAGTAATACTAGAGATAAACAT
AAAAAATGTAGAGGTCGAGTTTAGATGCAAGTTCAAGGAGCGAAAGGTGGATGGGTAGGTTATATAGGGA
TATAGCACAGAGATATATAGCAAAGAGATACTTTTGAGCAATGTTTGTGGAAGCGGTATTCGCAATATTT
TAGTAGCTCGTTACAGTCCGGTGCGTTTTTGGTTTTTTGAAAGTGCGTCATCAGAGCGCTTTTGGTTTTC
AAAAGCGCTCTGAAGTTCCTATACTTTCTAGCTAGAGAATAGGAACTTCCCGAGCGGCCGCGTGTTACAA
GCTTGACTCCAGCGTAACTGGACTGCAATCAACTCACTGGCTCACCTTCACGGGTGGGCCTTTCTTCGGT
AGAAAATCAAAGGATCTTCTTGAGATCCTTTTTTTCTGCGCGTAATCTGCTGCTTGCAAACAAAAAAACC
ACCGCTACCAGCGGTGGTTTGTTTGCCGGATCAAGAGCTACCAACTCTTTTTCCGAGGTAACTGGCTTCA
GCAGAGCGCAGATACCAAATACTGTTCTTCTAGTGTAGCCGTAGTTAGGCCACCACTTCAAGAACTCTGT
AGCACCGCCTACATACCTCGCTCTGCTAATCCTGTTACCAGTGGCTGCTGCCAGTGGCGATAAGTCGTGT
CTTACCGGGTTGGACTCAAGACGATAGTTACCGGATAAGGCGCAGCGGTCGGGCTGAACGGGGGGTTCGT
GCACACAGCCCAGCTTGGAGCGAACGACCTACACCGAACTGAGATACCTACAGCGTGAGCTATGAGAAAG
CGCCACGCTTCCCGAAGGGAGAAAGGCGGACAGGTATCCGGTAAGCGGCAGGGTCGGAACAGGAGAGCGC
ACGAGGGAGCTTCCAGGGGTAAACGCCTGGTATCTTTATAGTCCTGTCGGGTTTCGCCACCTCTGACTTG
AGCATCGATTTTTGTGATGCTCGTCAGGGGGGCGGAGCCTATGGAAAAACGCCAGCAACGCAGAAAGGCC
CACCCGAAGGTGAGCCAGGTGATTACATTTGGGCCCTCATCAGAGGTTTTCACCGTCATCACCGAAACGC
GCGAGGCAGCTGCGGTAAAGCTCATCAGCGTGGTCGTGAAGCGATTCACAGATGTCTGCCTGTTCATCCG
CGTCCAGCTCGTTGAGTTTCTCCAGAAGCGTTAATGTCTGGCTTCTGATAAAGCGGGCCATGTTAAGGGC
GGTTTTTTCCTGTTTGGTCACTTACCAATGCTTAATCAGTGAGGCACCTATCTCAGCGATCTGTCTATTT
CGTTCATCCATAGTTGCCTGACTCCCCGTCGTGTAGATAACTACGATGCGGGAGGGCTTACCATCTGGCC
CCAGTGCTGCAATGATACCGCGAGACCCACGCTCACCGGCTCCAGATTTATCAGCAATAAACCAGCCAGC
CGGGAGGGCCGAGCGCAGAAGTGATCCTGCAACTTTATCCGCCTCCATCCAGTCTATTAATTGTTGCCGG
GAAGCTAGAGTAAGTAGTTCGCCAGTTAATAGTTTGCGCAACGTTGTTGCCATTGCTACAGGCATCGTGG
TGTCACGCTCGTCGTTTGGTATGGCTTCATTCAGCTCCGGTTCCCAACGATCAAGGCGAGTTACATGATC
CCCCATGTTGTGCAAAAAAGCGGTTAGCTCCTTCGGTCCTCCGATCGTTGCCAGAAGTAAGTTGGCCGCA
GTGTTATCACTCATGGTTATGGCAGCACTGCATAATTCTCTTACTGTCATGCCATCCGTGAGATGCTTTT
CTGTGACTGGTGAGTACTCAACCAAGTCATTCTGAGAATAGTGTATGCGGCGACCGAGTTGCTCTTGCCC
GGCGTCAATACGGGATAATACCGCGCCACATAGCAGAACTTTAAAAGTGCTCATCATTGGAAAACGTTCT
TCGGGGCGTAAACTCTCAAGGATCTTACCGCTGTTGAGATCCAGTTCGATGTAACCCACTCGTGCACCCA
ACTGATCTTCAGCATCTTTTACTTTCACCAGCGTTTCTGGGTGAGCAAAAACAGGAAGGCAAAATGCCGC
AAAAAAGGGAATAAGGGCGACACGGAAATGTTGAATACTCATTTTAGCTTCCTTAGCTCCTGAAAATCTC
GATAACTCAAAAAATACGCCCGGTAGTGATCTTATTTCATTATGGTGAAAGTTGGAACCTCTTACGTGCC
GATCAAGTCAAAAGCCTCCGGTCGGAGGCTTTTGACTTTCTGCTATGGAGGTCAGGTATGATTTAAATGG
TCAGTTAGA
Features (pLannotate 1.2.2; 13 found; start..end, strand, type, name):
     10..417     +  promoter       TEF1 promoter: S. cerevisiae TEF1; promoter for EF-1α
    431..793     +  CDS            NS7A_SARS2: Experimental evidence at protein level: Swiss-Prot protein existence level 1. Plays a role as antagonist of host tetherin (BST2), disrupting its antiviral effect. Acts by binding to BST2 thereby interfering with its glycosylation. May suppress small interfering RNA (siRNA). May bind to host ITGAL, thereby playing a role in attachment or modulation of leukocytes. From Severe acute respiratory syndrome coronavirus 2 (2019-nCoV) (SARS-CoV-2).
    858..1030    +  terminator     CYC1 terminator (fragment): S. cerevisiae CYC1; transcription terminator for CYC1
   1066..1242    +  promoter       URA3 promoter (fragment): S. cerevisiae URA3
   1243..2046    +  CDS            URA3: orotidine-5'-phosphate decarboxylase, required for uracil biosynthesis; S. cerevisiae URA3; yeast auxotrophic marker, counterselectable with 5-fluoroorotic acid (5-FOA)
   2129..3111    -  rep_origin     2μ ori: yeast 2μ plasmid origin of replication
   3189..3218    +  terminator     T3Te terminator: phage T3 early transcription terminator
   3240..3827    +  rep_origin     ori: high-copy-number ColE1/pMB1/pBR322/pUC origin of replication
   3839..3866    -  terminator     T7Te terminator: phage T7 early transcription terminator
   3890..4081    -  CDS            rop: Rop protein, which maintains plasmids at low copy number; rop
   4082..4942    -  CDS            AmpR: β-lactamase; bla; confers resistance to ampicillin, carbenicillin, and related antibiotics
   4943..5045    -  promoter       cat promoter: promoter of the E. coli cat gene encoding chloramphenicol acetyltransferase
   5046..5077    -  terminator     tonB terminator: bidirectional E. coli tonB-P14 transcription terminator
