[The description below was written by a language model from this plasmid's Addgene catalogue record and pLannotate feature annotations shown in this document.]
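Description:
pGBW-m4046201 is an episomal yeast expression plasmid for producing the SARS-CoV-2 ORF7a accessory protein in Saccharomyces cerevisiae. It is a shuttle vector. In E. coli it replicates from a ColE1/pUC-type origin and is selected with ampicillin through a β-lactamase gene that the annotation places downstream of a cat promoter. A short rop annotation sits directly adjacent to AmpR, although the catalogue entry lists the plasmid as high copy. In yeast, the 2μ origin supports multicopy maintenance, and the URA3 marker complements uracil auxotrophy and can be counterselected with 5-FOA. Phage T3Te and T7Te terminators flank the bacterial origin, and a tonB terminator lies upstream of the resistance cassette, presumably insulating these modules from read-through transcription.

The expression cassette consists of the constitutive TEF1 promoter, the wild-type ORF7a coding sequence and a fragment of the CYC1 terminator. The insert was made by gene synthesis. The listing of budding yeast alongside the virus under species may reflect the expression host or codon usage, but the record does not say which. According to the catalogue fields, the backbone supplies a C-terminal thrombin-cleavable 6xHis tag, which would allow affinity purification followed by tag removal. The feature table does not annotate the tag separately, though there is a short unannotated stretch between the ORF7a coding sequence and the terminator. ORF7a is described as an antagonist of host tetherin (BST2). The plasmid is suited to expressing the protein in yeast, but the record names no application beyond expression. The depositor notes that the sequencing used for quality control may not cover the entire plasmid.
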