Addgene plasmid #149106: pGBW-m4046201
Purpose: Yeast Expression plasmid for SARS-CoV-2 ORF7a protein
Depositing lab: Ginkgo Bioworks & Benjie Chen. Depositing organization: Ginkgo Bioworks.
Backbone
  Vector backbone: AmpR; 2u URA3
  Backbone size w/o insert (bp): 4078
  Vector type: Yeast Expression
  Selectable markers: URA3
Growth in bacteria
  Bacterial resistance: Ampicillin, 100 μg/mL
  Growth temperature: 37°C
  Growth strain: DH5alpha
  Copy number: High Copy
Gene/Insert
  Gene/Insert name: SARS-CoV-2 ORF7a protein
  Species: S. cerevisiae (budding yeast); Severe acute respiratory syndrome coronavirus 2
  Insert size (bp): 359
  Mutation: wt
  Entrez Gene: ORF7a (a.k.a. GU280_gp07)
  Promoter: pTEF1
  Tag / fusion protein: Cleavable thrombin;6xHIS (C terminal on backbone)
  Cloning method: Unknown
Resource information
  A portion of this plasmid was derived from a plasmid made by: GinkgoBioworks
Depositor comments: NCBI Reference Sequence: YP_009724395.1. Created by gene synthesis with Not1 site. NGS used for QC was performed by Ginkgo and may not fully cover the entire plasmid.
How to cite: pGBW-m4046201 was a gift from Ginkgo Bioworks & Benjie Chen (Addgene plasmid # 149106 ; http://n2t.net/addgene:149106 ; RRID:Addgene_149106)
